>Addgene plasmid #157487 | pD649-HAsp-CSF3R-COMP5AP-AviTag-9xHis | depositor full sequence | sequence record 304083 | Full Sequence
TTTCAATATTATTGAAGCATTTATCAGGGTTATTGTCTCATGAGCGGATACATATTTGAATGTATTTAGA
AAAATAAACAAATAGGGGTCAGTGTTACAACCAATTAACCAATTCTGAACATTATCGCGAGCCCATTTAT
ACCTGAATATGGCTCATAACACCCCTTGCTCATGACCAAAATCCCTTAACGTGAGTTACGCGCGCGTCGT
TCCACTGAGCGTCAGACCCCGTAGAAAAGATCAAAGGATCTTCTTGAGATCCTTTTTTTCTGCGCGTAAT
CTGCTGCTTGCAAACAAAAAAACCACCGCTACCAGCGGTGGTTTGTTTGCCGGATCAAGAGCTACCAACT
CTTTTTCCGAAGGTAACTGGCTTCAGCAGAGCGCAGATACCAAATACTGTTCTTCTAGTGTAGCCGTAGT
TAGCCCACCACTTCAAGAACTCTGTAGCACCGCCTACATACCTCGCTCTGCTAATCCTGTTACCAGTGGC
TGCTGCCAGTGGCGATAAGTCGTGTCTTACCGGGTTGGACTCAAGACGATAGTTACCGGATAAGGCGCAG
CGGTCGGGCTGAACGGGGGGTTCGTGCACACAGCCCAGCTTGGAGCGAACGACCTACACCGAACTGAGAT
ACCTACAGCGTGAGCTATGAGAAAGCGCCACGCTTCCCGAAGGGAGAAAGGCGGACAGGTATCCGGTAAG
CGGCAGGGTCGGAACAGGAGAGCGCACGAGGGAGCTTCCAGGGGGAAACGCCTGGTATCTTTATAGTCCT
GTCGGGTTTCGCCACCTCTGACTTGAGCGTCGATTTTTGTGATGCTCGTCAGGGGGGCGGAGCCTATGGA
AAAACGCCAGCAACGCGGCCTTTTTACGGTTCCTGGCCTTTTGCTGGCCTTTTGCTCACATGTTCTTTCC
TGCGTTATCCCCTGATTCTGTGGATAACCGTATTACCGCCTTTGAGTGAGCTGATACCGCTCGCCGCAGC
CGAACGACCGAGCGCAGCGAGTCAGTGAGCGAGGAAGCGGAAGGCGAGAGTAGGGAACTGCCAGGCATCA
AACTAAGCAGAAGGCCCCTGACGGATGGCCTTTTTGCGTTTCTACAAACTCTTTCTGTGTTGTAAAACGA
CGGCCAGTCTTAAGCTCGGGCCCCCTGGGCGGTTCTGATAACGAGTAATCGTTAATCCGCAAATAACGTA
AAAACCCGCTTCGGCGGGTTTTTTTATGGGGGGAGTTTAGGGAAAGAGCATTTGTCAGAATATTTAAGGG
CGCCTGTCACTTTGCTTGATATATGAGAATTATTTAACCTTATAAATGAGAAAAAAGCAACGCACTTTAA
ATAAGATACGTTGCTTTTTCGATTGATGAACACCTATAATTAAACTATTCATCTATTATTTATGATTTTT
TGTATATACAATATTTCTAGTTTGTTAAAGAGAATTAAGAAAATAAATCTCGAAAATAATAAAGGGAAAA
TCAGTTTTTGATATCAAAATTATACATGTCAACGATAATACAAAATATAATACAAACTATAAGATGTTAT
CAGTATTTATTATCATTTAGAATAAATTTTGTGTCGCCCTTAATTGTGAGCGGATAACAATTACGAGCTT
CATGCACAGTGGCGTTGACTCAATATTGGCCATTAGCCATATTATTCATTGGTTATATAGCATAAATCAA
TATTGGCTATTGGCCATTGCATACGTTGTATCTATATCATAATATGTACATTTATATTGGCTCATGTCCA
ATATGACCGCCATGTTGGCATTGATTATTGACTAGTTATTAATAGTAATCAATTACGGGGTCATTAGTTC
ATAGCCCATATATGGAGTTCCGCGTTACATAACTTACGGTAAATGGCCCGCCTGGCTGACCGCCCAACGA
CCCCCGCCCATTGACGTCAATAATGACGTATGTTCCCATAGTAACGCCAATAGGGACTTTCCATTGACGT
CAATGGGTGGAGTATTTACGGTAAACTGCCCACTTGGCAGTACATCAAGTGTATCATATGCCAAGTACGC
CCCCTATTGACGTCAATGACGGTAAATGGCCCGCCTGGCATTATGCCCAGTACATGACCTTATGGGACTT
TCCTACTTGGCAGTACATCTACGTATTAGTCATCGCTATTACCATGGTGATGCGGTTTTGGCAGTACATC
AATGGGCGTGGATAGCGGTTTGACTCACGGGGATTTCCAAGTCTCCACCCCATTGACGTCAATGGGAGTT
TGTTTTGGCACCAAAATCAACGGGACTTTCCAAAATGTCGTAACAACTCCGCCCCATTGACGCAAATGGG
CGGTAGGCGTGTACGGTGGGAGGTCTATATAAGCAGAGCTCGTTTAGTGAACCGTCAGATCGCCTGGAGA
CGCCATCCACGCTGTTTTGACCTCCATAGAAGACACCGGGACCGATCCAGCCTCCGCGGCCGGGAACGGT
GCATTGGAACGCGGATTCCCCGTGCCAAGAGTGACGTAAGTACCGCCTATAGAGTCTATAGGCCCACCCC
CTTGGCTTCGTTAGAACGCGGCTACAATTAATACATAACCTTATGTATCATACACATACGATTTAGGTGA
CACTATAGAATAACATCCACTTTGCCTTTCTCTCCACAGGTGTCCACTCCCAGGTCCAACTGCACCTCGG
TTCTATCGAAAACGCGCCTGCTAGCGCCACCATGAAGACCATCATTGCCCTGAGCTACATCTTCTGCCTG
GTGTTCGCTGCGGCCGCCGAATGTGGACACATTTCTGTGTCTGCCCCTATCGTGCACCTGGGCGATCCTA
TCACAGCCAGCTGCATCATCAAGCAGAACTGCAGCCATCTGGACCCCGAGCCTCAGATCCTTTGGAGACT
GGGAGCTGAACTGCAACCTGGCGGTAGACAGCAGAGACTGTCTGATGGCACCCAAGAGAGCATCATCACC
CTGCCTCACCTGAATCACACCCAGGCCTTTCTGAGCTGCTGCCTGAATTGGGGCAACTCCCTGCAGATCC
TGGACCAGGTTGAGCTGAGAGCCGGCTATCCTCCTGCCATTCCTCACAACCTGAGCTGCCTGATGAACCT
GACCACCAGCAGCCTGATCTGTCAGTGGGAGCCTGGACCTGAGACACATCTGCCTACCAGCTTCACCCTG
AAGTCCTTCAAGAGCCGGGGCAATTGTCAGACCCAGGGCGATAGCATCCTGGACTGTGTGCCTAAGGATG
GCCAGAGCCACTGCTGCATCCCCAGAAAACATCTGCTGCTGTACCAGAACATGGGCATCTGGGTGCAAGC
CGAGAATGCCCTGGGAACCTCTATGAGCCCTCAGCTGTGTCTGGACCCTATGGACGTGGTCAAGCTGGAA
CCTCCTATGCTGCGGACAATGGACCCATCTCCTGAAGCTGCTCCTCCACAAGCTGGATGCCTGCAGCTTT
GTTGGGAACCTTGGCAGCCCGGCCTGCACATTAACCAGAAGTGCGAGCTGAGGCACAAGCCTCAGAGAGG
CGAAGCTTCTTGGGCTCTTGTGGGACCTCTGCCTCTGGAAGCCCTGCAGTATGAACTGTGTGGACTGCTG
CCAGCCACCGCCTACACACTGCAGATTAGATGCATCAGATGGCCCCTGCCTGGCCATTGGAGTGATTGGA
GTCCAAGCCTGGAACTGCGGACCACAGAAAGAGCCCCTACCGTCAGACTTGATACCTGGTGGCGGCAGAG
ACAGCTGGACCCAAGAACTGTGCAGCTGTTTTGGAAGCCCGTGCCACTGGAAGAGGACTCTGGCAGAATC
CAGGGCTACGTGGTGTCTTGGAGGCCTTCTGGACAAGCCGGTGCCATCCTGCCTCTGTGTAATACCACCG
AGCTGAGCTGCACCTTCCATCTGCCAAGCGAAGCTCAAGAGGTGGCCCTGGTGGCCTATAATTCTGCCGG
CACAAGCAGACCCACACCTGTGGTGTTTTCTGAGAGCAGAGGCCCCGCTCTGACCAGACTTCATGCCATG
GCTAGAGATCCTCACAGCCTGTGGGTTGGATGGGAGCCTCCTAATCCTTGGCCTCAGGGCTATGTGATCG
AGTGGGGACTTGGACCTCCTAGCGCCAGCAATAGCAACAAGACCTGGCGGATGGAACAGAACGGCAGAGC
CACCGGCTTTCTGCTGAAAGAGAACATCAGACCCTTCCAGCTGTACGAGATCATCGTGACCCCTCTGTAC
CAGGACACAATGGGCCCTAGCCAGCACGTGTACGCCTACTCTCAAGAGATGGCTCCATCTCACGCCCCAG
AGCTGCATCTGAAGCACATCGGAAAAACATGGGCCCAGCTCGAGTGGGTGCCAGAACCTCCTGAACTGGG
CAAGAGCCCTCTGACACACTACACCATCTTTTGGACAAACGCCCAGAACCAGAGCTTCAGCGCCATCCTG
AATGCCAGCTCCAGAGGCTTTGTGCTGCATGGCCTGGAACCTGCCAGCCTGTATCACATTCATCTGATGG
CCGCTTCTCAGGCTGGCGCCACAAATAGCACAGTGCTGACCCTGATGACACTGACCCCTGAGGGAAGCGA
GCTGCATGGCGCGCCGGAAGATCAAGTTGATCCAAGATTGATTGATGGCAAGGGCGGATCTCTGGAGGTG
CTGTTCCAGGGACCAGGCGGAAGCGGCAATCCCGGCGGCGATCTGGCCCCCCAGATGCTGCGCGAGCTGC
AGGAGACCAATGCCGCCCTGCAGGACGTGCGCGAGCTGCTGCGCCACCGCGTGAAGGAGATCACCTTCCT
GAAGAACACCGTGATGGAGTGCGACGCCTGCGGTATGCAGCCCTCTAGAGGCTCCGGCTCCATCATCCCA
GTTGAGGAGGAGAACCCGGACTTCTGGAACCGCGAGGCAGCCGAGGCCCTGGGTGCCGCCAAGAAGCTGC
AGCCTGCACAGACAGCCGCCAAGAACCTCATCATCTTCCTGGGCGATGGGATGGGGGTGTCTACGGTGAC
AGCTGCCAGGATCCTAAAAGGGCAGAAGAAGGACAAACTGGGGCCTGAGATACCCCTGGCCATGGACCGC
TTCCCATATGTGGCTCTGTCCAAGACATACAATGTAGACAAACATGTGCCAGACAGTGGAGCCACAGCCA
CGGCCTACCTGTGCGGGGTCAAGGGCAACTTCCAGACCATTGGCTTGAGTGCAGCCGCCCGCTTTAACCA
GTGCAACACGACACGCGGCAACGAGGTCATCTCCGTGATGAATCGGGCCAAGAAAGCAGGGAAGTCAGTG
GGAGTGGTAACCACCACACGAGTGCAGCACGCCTCGCCAGCCGGCACCTACGCCCACACGGTGAACCGCA
ACTGGTACTCGGACGCCGACGTGCCTGCCTCGGCCCGCCAGGAGGGGTGCCAGGACATCGCTACGCAGCT
CATCTCCAACATGGACATTGACGTGATCCTAGGTGGAGGCCGAAAGTACATGTTTCGCATGGGAACCCCA
GACCCTGAGTACCCAGATGACTACAGCCAAGGTGGGACCAGGCTGGACGGGAAGAATCTGGTGCAGGAAT
GGCTGGCGAAGCGCCAGGGTGCCCGGTATGTGTGGAACCGCACTGAGCTCATGCAGGCTTCCCTGGACCC
GTCTGTGACCCATCTCATGGGTCTCTTTGAGCCTGGAGACATGAAATACGAGATCCACCGAGACTCCACA
CTGGACCCCTCCCTGATGGAGATGACAGAGGCTGCCCTGCGCCTGCTGAGCAGGAACCCCCGCGGCTTCT
TCCTCTTCGTGGAGGGTGGTCGCATCGACCATGGTCATCATGAAAGCAGGGCTTACCGGGCACTGACTGA
GACGATCATGTTCGACGACGCCATTGAGAGGGCGGGCCAGCTCACCAGCGAGGAGGACACGCTGAGCCTC
GTCACTGCCGACCACTCCCACGTCTTCTCCTTCGGAGGCTACCCCCTGCGAGGGAGCTCCATCTTCGGGC
TGGCCCCTGGCAAGGCCCGGGACAGGAAGGCCTACACGGTCCTCCTATACGGAAACGGTCCAGGCTATGT
GCTCAAGGACGGCGCCCGGCCGGATGTTACCGAGAGCGAGAGCGGGAGCCCCGAGTATCGGCAGCAGTCA
GCAGTGCCCCTGGACGAAGAGACCCACGCAGGCGAGGACGTGGCGGTGTTCGCGCGCGGCCCGCAGGCGC
ACCTGGTTCACGGCGTGCAGGAGCAGACCTTCATAGCGCACGTCATGGCCTTCGCCGCCTGCCTGGAGCC
CTACACCGCCTGCGACCTGGCGCCCCCCGCCGGCACCACCGACGCCGCGCACCCGGGTGGCGGAGGACTG
AACGACATCTTCGAGGCTCAGAAAATCGAATGGCACGAACATCACCATCACCATCACCATCACCATTAAG
GCCGGCCTGTAGTCACTGGCACAACGCGTTACCCGGTAAGCCAATCGGGTATACACGGTCGTCATACTGC
AGACAGGGTTCTTCTACTTTGCAAGATAGTCTTGAGTAGTAAAATAAATAGATAGAGAAAATCAGCCTCG
ACTGTGCCTTCTAGTTGCCAGCCATCTGTTGTTTGCCCCTCCCCCGTGCCTTCCTTGACCCTGGAAGGTG
CCACTCCCACTGTCCTTTCCTAATAAAATGAGGAAATTGCATCACAACACTCAACCCTATCTCGGTCTAT
TCTTTTGATTTATAAGGGATTTTGCCGATTTCGGCCTATTGGTTAAAAAATGAGCTGATTTAACAAAAAT
TTAACGCGAATTAATTCTGTGGAATGTGTGTCAGTTAGGGTGTGGAAAGTCCCCAGGCTCCCCAGCAGGC
AGAAGTATGCAAAGCATGCATCTCAATTAGTCAGCAACCAGGTGTGGAAAGTCCCCAGGCTCCCCAGCAG
GCAGAAGTATGCAAAGCATGCATCTCAATTAGTCAGCAACCATAGTCCCGCCCCTAACTCCGCCCATCCC
GCCCCTAACTCCGCCCAGTTCCGCCCATTCTCCGCCCCATGGCTGACTAATTTTTTTTATTTATGCAGAG
GCCGAGGCCGCCTCTGCCTCTGAGCTATTCCAGAAGTAGTGAGGAGGCTTTTTTGGAGGCCTAGGCTTTT
GCAAAAAGCTCCCGGGAGCTTGTATATCCATTTTCGGATCTGATCAGCACGTGTTGACAATTAATCATCG
GCATAGTATATCGGCATAGTATAATACGACAAGGTGAGGAACTAAACCATGACCGAGTACAAGCCCACGG
TGCGCCTCGCCACCCGCGACGACGTCCCCAGGGCCGTACGCACCCTCGCCGCCGCGTTCGCCGACTACCC
CGCCACGCGCCACACCGTCGATCCGGACCGCCACATCGAGCGGGTCACCGAGCTGCAAGAACTCTTCCTC
ACGCGCGTCGGGCTCGACATCGGCAAGGTGTGGGTCGCGGACGACGGCGCCGCGGTGGCGGTCTGGACCA
CGCCGGAGAGCGTCGAAGCGGGGGCGGTGTTCGCCGAGATCGGCCCGCGCATGGCCGAGTTGAGCGGTTC
CCGGCTGGCCGCGCAGCAACAGATGGAAGGCCTCCTGGCGCCGCACCGGCCCAAGGAGCCCGCGTGGTTC
CTGGCCACCGTCGGCGTCTCGCCCGACCACCAGGGCAAGGGTCTGGGCAGCGCCGTCGTGCTCCCCGGAG
TGGAGGCGGCCGAGCGCGCCGGGGTGCCCGCCTTCCTGGAGACATCCGCGCCCCGCAACCTCCCCTTCTA
CGAGCGGCTCGGCTTCACCGTCACCGCCGACGTCGAGGTGCCCGAAGGACCGCGCACCTGGTGCATGACC
CGCAAGCCCGGTGCCTGACACGTGCTACGAGATTTCGATTCCACCGCCGCCTTCTATGAAAGGTTGGGCT
TCGGAATCGTTTTCCGGGACGCCGGCTGGATGATCCTCCAGCGCGGGGATCTCATGCTGGAGTTCTTCGC
CCACCCCAACTTGTTTATTGCAGCTTATAATGGTTACAAATAAAGCAATAGCATCACAAATTTCACAAAT
AAAGCATTTTTTTCACTGCATTCTAGTTGTGGTTTGTCCAAACTCATCAATGTATCTTATCATGTCTGTA
TACCGTCGACCTCTAGCTAGAGCTTGGCGTAATCATGGTCATTACCAATGCTTAATCAGTGAGGCACCTA
TCTCAGCGATCTGTCTATTTCGTTCATCCATAGTTGCCTGACTCCCCGTCGTGTAGATAACTACGATACG
GGAGGGCTTACCATCTGGCCCCAGCGCTGCGATGATACCGCGAGAACCACGCTCACCGGCTCCGGATTTA
TCAGCAATAAACCAGCCAGCCGGAAGGGCCGAGCGCAGAAGTGGTCCTGCAACTTTATCCGCCTCCATCC
AGTCTATTAATTGTTGCCGGGAAGCTAGAGTAAGTAGTTCGCCAGTTAATAGTTTGCGCAACGTTGTTGC
CATCGCTACAGGCATCGTGGTGTCACGCTCGTCGTTTGGTATGGCTTCATTCAGCTCCGGTTCCCAACGA
TCAAGGCGAGTTACATGATCCCCCATGTTGTGCAAAAAAGCGGTTAGCTCCTTCGGTCCTCCGATCGTTG
TCAGAAGTAAGTTGGCCGCAGTGTTATCACTCATGGTTATGGCAGCACTGCATAATTCTCTTACTGTCAT
GCCATCCGTAAGATGCTTTTCTGTGACTGGTGAGTACTCAACCAAGTCATTCTGAGAATAGTGTATGCGG
CGACCGAGTTGCTCTTGCCCGGCGTCAATACGGGATAATACCGCGCCACATAGCAGAACTTTAAAAGTGC
TCATCATTGGAAAACGTTCTTCGGGGCGAAAACTCTCAAGGATCTTACCGCTGTTGAGATCCAGTTCGAT
GTAACCCACTCGTGCACCCAACTGATCTTCAGCATCTTTTACTTTCACCAGCGTTTCTGGGTGAGCAAAA
ACAGGAAGGCAAAATGCCGCAAAAAAGGGAATAAGGGCGACACGGAAATGTTGAATACTCATATTCTTCC
TT
Features (pLannotate 1.2.2; 24 found; start..end, strand, type, name):
    119..143     -  CDS            KanR (fragment): aminoglycoside phosphotransferase; aph(3')-Ia; confers resistance to kanamycin
    254..842     +  rep_origin     ori: high-copy-number ColE1/pMB1/pBR322/pUC origin of replication
   1067..1084    +  terminator     rrnB T2 terminator (fragment): transcription terminator T2 from the E. coli rrnB gene
   1109..1128    -  CDS            lacZα (fragment): LacZα fragment of β-galactosidase; lacZ fragment
   1584..1600    +  protein_bind   lac operator: The lac repressor binds to the lac operator to inhibit transcription in E. coli. This inhibition can be relieved by adding lactose or isopropyl-β-D-thiogalactopyranoside (IPTG). lac repressor encoded by lacI
   1843..2146    +  enhancer       CMV enhancer: human cytomegalovirus immediate early enhancer
   2147..2350    +  promoter       CMV promoter: human cytomegalovirus (CMV) immediate early promoter
   2486..2529    +  intron         CMV intron (fragment): modified intron A from human cytomegalovirus
   2581..2599    +  promoter       SP6 promoter: promoter for bacteriophage SP6 RNA polymerase
   2603..2640    +  CDS            IgH signal sequence (fragment): signal sequence from the mouse immunoglobulin heavy chain variable region
   2719..4557    +  CDS            CSF3R (fragment): CSF3R_HUMAN - Also known as GCSFR. Experimental evidence at protein level: Swiss-Prot protein existence level 1. Receptor for granulocyte colony-stimulating factor (CSF3), essential for granulocytic maturation. Plays a crucial role in the proliferation, differientation and survival of cells along the neutrophilic lineage. In addition it may function in some adhesion or recognition events at the cell surface. From Homo sapiens (Human).
   4654..4833    +  CDS            Comp (fragment): COMP_RAT - Experimental evidence at protein level: Swiss-Prot protein existence level 1. May play a role in the structural integrity of cartilage via its interaction with other extracellular matrix proteins such as the collagens and fibronectin. Can mediate the interaction of chondrocytes with the cartilage extracellular matrix through interaction with cell surface integrin receptors. Could play a role in the pathogenesis of osteoarthritis. Potent suppressor of apoptosis in both primary chondrocytes and transformed cells. Suppresses apoptosis by blocking the activation of caspase-3 and by indu
   4821..6273    +  CDS            SEAP (fragment): secreted alkaline phosphatase from human placenta The natural enzyme has a C-terminal transmembrane sequence that is replaced by a GPI anchor.
   6298..6339    +  CDS            AviTag™ (fragment): peptide tag that allows for enzymatic biotinylation
   6343..6366    +  CDS            8xHis: 8xHis affinity tag
   6512..6623    +  polyA_signal   bGH poly(A) signal: bovine growth hormone polyadenylation signal
   6624..6732    +  rep_origin     f1 ori (fragment): f1 bacteriophage origin of replication; arrow indicates direction of (+) strand synthesis
   6746..7075    +  promoter       SV40 promoter: SV40 enhancer and early promoter
   7123..7170    +  promoter       EM7 promoter: synthetic bacterial promoter&nbsp
   7189..7788    +  CDS            PuroR (fragment): puromycin N-acetyltransferase; pac from Streptomyces; confers resistance to puromycin
   7798..7923    +  CDS            ble (fragment): BLE_KLEPN - Experimental evidence at protein level: Swiss-Prot protein existence level 1. Binding protein with a strong affinity to the bleomycin family of antibiotics. Binds to CL990; an antimitotic-antibiotic compound. From Klebsiella pneumoniae.
   7918..8039    +  polyA_signal   SV40 poly(A) signal: SV40 polyadenylation signal
   8092..8952    -  CDS            AmpR: β-lactamase; bla; confers resistance to ampicillin, carbenicillin, and related antibiotics
   8955..89      -  promoter       AmpR promoter (fragment) (across the origin): bla
