[The description below was written by a language model from this plasmid's Addgene catalogue record and pLannotate feature annotations shown in this document.]
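Description:
pD649-HAsp-CSF3R-COMP5AP-AviTag-9xHis is a mammalian expression plasmid built on the pD649 backbone for producing a secreted, multimerised form of the human CSF3R (G-CSF receptor, CD114) extracellular domain. It is propagated in E. coli as a high-copy plasmid through a ColE1/pUC-type origin with ampicillin selection (AmpR). The annotated sequence of 8,962 nt matches the recorded backbone plus the 1,809 bp insert. For mammalian cells, the feature table also shows an SV40 early promoter/EM7 promoter cassette driving a puromycin N-acetyltransferase marker followed by an SV40 poly(A) signal. Short fragments called as KanR, lacZα, ble and f1 ori appear to be backbone remnants rather than functional elements.

Expression is driven by the CMV enhancer and promoter, followed by a fragment of CMV intron A. An SP6 promoter lies just upstream of the coding region and also serves as a sequencing primer site. The open reading frame begins with a signal peptide, named HAsp in the plasmid title although the annotation software matched it to an IgH signal sequence fragment. The CSF3R ectodomain follows, cloned between retained NotI and AscI sites. It is fused at its C terminus to a segment of rat cartilage oligomeric matrix protein (COMP), placental alkaline phosphatase, an AviTag for enzymatic biotinylation, and a polyhistidine tag (9xHis by name, annotated as 8xHis). Transcription ends at a bGH poly(A) signal. The COMP coiled-coil region is generally used to pentamerise the fusion and so increase avidity for weak interactions, while alkaline phosphatase provides an enzymatic readout. The construct belongs to a collection used to screen interactions among human IgSF cell-surface proteins. The depositor notes that some plasmids in the collection may carry an IS4-like transposase insertion upstream of the CMV promoter, but none is annotated here.
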