Addgene plasmid #157487: pD649-HAsp-CSF3R-COMP5AP-AviTag-9xHis
Purpose: Mammalian expression of cell-surface protein extracellular domain fused to COMP5AP-AviTag-9xHis. Protein is secreted from cells.
Depositing lab: Chris Garcia. Depositing organization: Stanford University. Publication: A Human IgSF Cell-Surface Interactome Reveals a Complex Network of Protein-Protein Interactions. Wojtowicz WM, Vielmetter J, Fernandes RA, Siepe DH, Eastman CL, Chisholm GB, Cox S, Klock H, Anderson PW, Rue SM, Miller JJ, Glaser SM, Bragstad ML, Vance J, Lam AW, Lesley SA, Zinn K, Garcia KC. Cell. 2020 Aug 20;182(4):1027-1043.e17. doi: 10.1016/j.cell.2020.07.025. PubMed 32822567.
Backbone
  Vector backbone: pD649
  Backbone size w/o insert (bp): 7153
  Vector type: Mammalian Expression
Growth in bacteria
  Bacterial resistance: Ampicillin, 100 μg/mL
  Growth temperature: 37°C
  Growth strain: DH5alpha
  Copy number: High Copy
Gene/Insert
  Gene/Insert name: CSF3R
  Species: H. sapiens (human)
  Insert size (bp): 1809
  Entrez Gene: CSF3R (a.k.a. CD114, GCSFR, SCN7)
  Promoter: CMV/SP6
  Tag / fusion protein: COMP5AP-AviTag-9xHis (C terminal on backbone)
  Cloning method: Restriction Enzyme; 5′ cloning site GCGGCCGC (not destroyed); 3′ cloning site GGCGCGCC (not destroyed)
  Sequencing primers: 5′ ATTTAGGTGACACTATAG; 3′ CGTCGCACTCCATCACGGTG
Resource information
  A portion of this plasmid was derived from a plasmid made by: synthesis by ThermoFisher
Terms and licenses: Academic/Nonprofit Terms; Industry Terms: Not Available to Industry
Depositor comments: Some plasmids in this collection may have an IS4-like element ISVsa5 family transposase upstream of the CMV promoter.
How to cite: pD649-HAsp-CSF3R-COMP5AP-AviTag-9xHis was a gift from Chris Garcia (Addgene plasmid # 157487 ; http://n2t.net/addgene:157487 ; RRID:Addgene_157487)
