>Addgene plasmid #157487 | pD649-HAsp-CSF3R-COMP5AP-AviTag-9xHis | depositor partial sequence | sequence record 304084 | insert (extracellular domain)
GAATGTGGACACATTTCTGTGTCTGCCCCTATCGTGCACCTGGGCGATCCTATCACAGCCAGCTGCATCA
TCAAGCAGAACTGCAGCCATCTGGACCCCGAGCCTCAGATCCTTTGGAGACTGGGAGCTGAACTGCAACC
TGGCGGTAGACAGCAGAGACTGTCTGATGGCACCCAAGAGAGCATCATCACCCTGCCTCACCTGAATCAC
ACCCAGGCCTTTCTGAGCTGCTGCCTGAATTGGGGCAACTCCCTGCAGATCCTGGACCAGGTTGAGCTGA
GAGCCGGCTATCCTCCTGCCATTCCTCACAACCTGAGCTGCCTGATGAACCTGACCACCAGCAGCCTGAT
CTGTCAGTGGGAGCCTGGACCTGAGACACATCTGCCTACCAGCTTCACCCTGAAGTCCTTCAAGAGCCGG
GGCAATTGTCAGACCCAGGGCGATAGCATCCTGGACTGTGTGCCTAAGGATGGCCAGAGCCACTGCTGCA
TCCCCAGAAAACATCTGCTGCTGTACCAGAACATGGGCATCTGGGTGCAAGCCGAGAATGCCCTGGGAAC
CTCTATGAGCCCTCAGCTGTGTCTGGACCCTATGGACGTGGTCAAGCTGGAACCTCCTATGCTGCGGACA
ATGGACCCATCTCCTGAAGCTGCTCCTCCACAAGCTGGATGCCTGCAGCTTTGTTGGGAACCTTGGCAGC
CCGGCCTGCACATTAACCAGAAGTGCGAGCTGAGGCACAAGCCTCAGAGAGGCGAAGCTTCTTGGGCTCT
TGTGGGACCTCTGCCTCTGGAAGCCCTGCAGTATGAACTGTGTGGACTGCTGCCAGCCACCGCCTACACA
CTGCAGATTAGATGCATCAGATGGCCCCTGCCTGGCCATTGGAGTGATTGGAGTCCAAGCCTGGAACTGC
GGACCACAGAAAGAGCCCCTACCGTCAGACTTGATACCTGGTGGCGGCAGAGACAGCTGGACCCAAGAAC
TGTGCAGCTGTTTTGGAAGCCCGTGCCACTGGAAGAGGACTCTGGCAGAATCCAGGGCTACGTGGTGTCT
TGGAGGCCTTCTGGACAAGCCGGTGCCATCCTGCCTCTGTGTAATACCACCGAGCTGAGCTGCACCTTCC
ATCTGCCAAGCGAAGCTCAAGAGGTGGCCCTGGTGGCCTATAATTCTGCCGGCACAAGCAGACCCACACC
TGTGGTGTTTTCTGAGAGCAGAGGCCCCGCTCTGACCAGACTTCATGCCATGGCTAGAGATCCTCACAGC
CTGTGGGTTGGATGGGAGCCTCCTAATCCTTGGCCTCAGGGCTATGTGATCGAGTGGGGACTTGGACCTC
CTAGCGCCAGCAATAGCAACAAGACCTGGCGGATGGAACAGAACGGCAGAGCCACCGGCTTTCTGCTGAA
AGAGAACATCAGACCCTTCCAGCTGTACGAGATCATCGTGACCCCTCTGTACCAGGACACAATGGGCCCT
AGCCAGCACGTGTACGCCTACTCTCAAGAGATGGCTCCATCTCACGCCCCAGAGCTGCATCTGAAGCACA
TCGGAAAAACATGGGCCCAGCTCGAGTGGGTGCCAGAACCTCCTGAACTGGGCAAGAGCCCTCTGACACA
CTACACCATCTTTTGGACAAACGCCCAGAACCAGAGCTTCAGCGCCATCCTGAATGCCAGCTCCAGAGGC
TTTGTGCTGCATGGCCTGGAACCTGCCAGCCTGTATCACATTCATCTGATGGCCGCTTCTCAGGCTGGCG
CCACAAATAGCACAGTGCTGACCCTGATGACACTGACCCCTGAGGGAAGCGAGCTGCAT
